>Addgene plasmid #167147 | pX021 | addgene full sequence | sequence record 335230 | Addgene NGS Result
AGAAAGGCGGACAGGTATCCGGTAAGCGGCAGGGTCGGAACAGGAGAGCGCACGAGGGAGCTTCCAGGGG
GAAACGCCTGGTATCTTTATAGTCCTGTCGGGTTTCGCCACCTCTGACTTGAGCGTCGATTTTTGTGATG
CTCGTCAGGGGGGCGGAGCCTATGGAAAAACGCCAGCAACGCGGCCTTTTTACGGTTCCTGGCCTTTTGC
TGGCCTTTTGCTCACATGTTCTTTCCTGCGTTATCCCCTGATTCTGTGGATAACCGTATTACCGCCTTTG
AGTGAGCTGATACCGCTCGCCGCAGCCGAACGACCGAGCGCAGCGAGTCAGTGAGCGAGGAAGCGGAAGA
GCGCCCAATACGCAAACCGCCTCTCCCCGCGCGTTGGCCGATTCATTAATCACTCTGTGGTCTCAAATGA
ACTCAAGTAAGAATCCGCCCTCCACATTGTTGGATGTATTTCTCGACACGGCTAGAAATCTTGATACCGC
TAGTAGGAATGTCCTGGAATGCGGGGAACATCGTTGGTCATATCGTGAATTGGATACGGTAAGCTCTGCC
CTGGCCCAGCACCTTCGATATACCGTCGGCTTGAGTCCTACAGTAGCCGTGATCAGTGAGAACCACCCTT
ACATATTGGCCTTGATGTTGGCCGTTTGGAAATTGGGGGGTACCTTCGCTCCAATCGACGTACATAGTCC
CGCCGAGCTCGTGGCTGGCATGTTGAATATAGTTAGCCCCAGCTGTCTGGTTATACCTTCTAGTGACGTT
ACCAACCAGACATTGGCCTGCGATCTCAATATACCAGTAGTAGCTTTCCACCCTCATCAATCAACGATAC
CGGAACTGAACAAAAAGTACTTGACTGACAGTCAAATATCACCTGACTTGCCTTTCCCCGACCCCAACAG
GCCGGCTCTTTATCTGTTTACCAGCAGCGCTACTTCTCGTTCTAATCTGAAATGCGTCCCCTTGACGCAT
ACATTTATCCTTAGAAACTCTCTTTCAAAAAGGGCCTGGTGCAAACGTATGAGGCCCGAAACCGATTTTG
ATGGTATTCGTGTACTCGGTTGGGCTCCTTGGTCCCACGTGCTTGCACATATGCAGGACATTGGACCATT
GACGCTTTTGAACGCAGGGTGCTACGTTTTTGCTACGACTCCTTCAACATATCCGACAGAGCTGAAGGAC
GATCGAGATGTGATCTCCTGTGCCGCCAACGCAGTCATGTATAAGGGAGTTAAGTCATTTGCCTGTCTAC
CTTTTGTGTTGGGCGGACTTAAAGCACTCTGCGAAAGCGAGCCATCTGTAAAAGCTCAGTTGCAAGTGGA
AGAGCGAGCACAATTGCTCAAATCCCTGCAGCATATGAAGATCCTGGAGTGCGGTGGTGCCATGTTGGAA
GTCTCCGTTGCATCCTGGGCAATAGAGAACAGAATCCCCATAAGCATTGGGATAGGCATGACTGAAACTG
GTGGAGCCCTCTTCGCTGGACCAGTTCAGGCAATACAAACAGGATTTTCATCAGAGGACAAGTTCATAGA
GGACGCCACTTATCTTTTGGTGAAGGATGACTATGAGTCCCACGCCGAGGAAGATATTAACGAAGGTGAA
CTCGTCGTCAAGTCCAGGATGCTGCCTCGTGGGTATCTGGGGTATAATGATCCATCATTCAGCGTTGATG
ATGCAGGCTGGGTGACGTTCAAAACGGGAGATAGGTACAGTGTTACACCCGACGGCAAATTTAGCTGGCT
GGGGAGAAATACCGACTTCATTCAGATGACATCTGGTGAAACCTTGGACCCTCGTCCGATAGAAAGTCTC
CTCTGTGAGTCCTCACTTATTTCTAGGGCCTGCGTAATTGGCGATAAGTTTCTTAACGGGCCAGCAACTG
CTGTTTGTGCCATAATCGAACTGGAACCAACCACCGTTGAGAAGGGTCAAGCTCATTCCAGAGACATAGC
TAGGATATTCGCCCCCATCAACAGGGATTTGCCCCCCCCTTTGCGTATCGCATGGTCACATGTCCTGGTT
TTGCAGCCTAGTGAGAAGATACCTATGACAAAGAAGGGGACGATTTTTCGAAAAAAGATCGAACAAGTCT
TTGGGTCCGCATTGGGTGGATCATCCGGCGACAATAGCCAAGCTACTACTGACGCTAGCGTGGTAAGACG
TGACGAACTCAGTAACACAGTGAAGCACATTATATCCCGAGTGTTGGGGGTGTCTGATGACGAACTCTTG
TGGACCCTCTCTTTCGCCGAGTTGGGTATGACTTCTGCTTTGGCCACCAGGATTGCAAATGAGTTGAACG
AAGTCCTTGTGGGAGTGAACTTGCCTATAAACGCCTGCTATATTCATGTGGATCTTCCGAGCCTCAGTAA
TGCAGTCTATGCCAAACTCGCACACTTGAAGTTGCCAGACCGTACTCCGGAACCACGAAAGGCACCAGTT
GAAAATCCCGGAGGTAAAGAGATCGTCATTGTAGGCCAGGCCTTCCGTTTGCCCGGGAGTATCAACGACG
TCGCCTCTCTTAGGGATGCCTTTTTGGCTAGGCAGGCCAGCTCAATTATTACCGAGATACCTCCGGACAG
GTGGGACCACGCATCCTTCTACCCAAAAGATATTCGTTTCAATAAGGCTGGGCTGGTGGACATCGCCAAC
TACGATCATTCCTTCTTTGGGCTGACCGCCACGGAAGCACTCTATCTCAGCCCTACGATGCGACTCGCCT
TGGAGGTGTCATTTGAAGCATTGGAGAATGCCAACATTCCAGTTTCTCAACTGAAGGGCTCCCAGACAGC
AGTGTATGTTGCAACAACAGACGATGGTTTTGAAACGTTGCTCAACGCCGAAGCAGGTTGAGACCACGAA
GTGGCTCTTCAGTGGACGAAAGGGCCTCGTGATACGCCTATTTTTATAGGTTAATGTCATGATAATAATG
GTTTCTTAGACGTCAGGTGGCACTTTTCGGGGAAATGTGCGCGGAACCCCTATTTGTTTATTTTTCTAAA
TACATTCAAATATGTATCCGCTCATGAGACAATAACCCTGATAAATGCTTCAATAATATTGAAAAAGGAA
GAGTATGCGCTCACGCAACTGGTCCAGAACCTTGACCGAACGCAGCGGTGGTAACGGCGCAGTGGCGGTT
TTCATGGCTTGTTATGACTGTTTTTTTTTGGGGTACAGTCTATGCCTCGGGCATCCAAGCAGCAAGCGCG
TTACGCCGTGGGTCGATGTTTGATGTTATGGAGCAGCAACGATGTTACGCAGCAGGGCAGTCGCCCTAAA
ACAAAGTTAAACATCATGAGGGAAGCGGTGATCGCCGAAGTATCGACTCAACTATCAGAGGTAGTTGGCG
TCATCGAGCGCCATCTCGAACCGACGTTGCTGGCCGTACATTTGTACGGCTCCGCAGTGGATGGCGGCCT
GAAGCCACACAGCGATATTGATTTGCTGGTTACGGTGACCGTAAGGCTTGATGAAACAACGCGGCGAGCT
TTGATCAACGACCTTTTGGAAACTTCGGCTTCCCCTGGAGAGAGCGAGATTCTCCGCGCTGTAGAAGTCA
CCATTGTTGTGCACGACGACATCATTCCGTGGCGTTATCCAGCTAAGCGCGAACTGCAATTTGGAGAATG
GCAGCGCAATGACATTCTTGCAGGTATCTTCGAGCCAGCCACGATCGACATTGATCTGGCTATCTTGCTG
ACAAAAGCAAGAGAACATAGCGTTGCCTTGGTAGGTCCAGCGGCGGAGGAACTCTTTGATCCGGTTCCTG
AACAGGATCTATTTGAGGCGCTAAATGAAACCTTAACGCTATGGAACTCGCCGCCCGACTGGGCTGGCGA
TGAGCGAAATGTAGTGCTTACGTTGTCCCGCATTTGGTACAGCGCAGTAACCGGCAAAATCGCGCCGAAG
GATGTCGCTGCCGACTGGGCAATGGAGCGCCTGCCGGCCCAGTATCAGCCCGTCATACTTGAAGCTAGAC
AGGCTTATCTTGGACAAGAAGAAGATCGCTTGGCCTCGCGCGCAGATCAGTTGGAAGAATTTGTCCATTA
CGTAAAAGGCGAGATCACCAAGGTAGTCGGCAAATAACTGTCAGACCAAGTTTACTCATATATACTTTAG
ATTGATTTAAAACTTCATTTTTAATTTAAAAGGATCTAGGTGAAGATCCTTTTTGATAATCTCATGACCA
AAATCCCTTAACGTGAGTTTTCGTTCCACTGAGCGTCAGACCCCGTAGAAAAGATCAAAGGATCTTCTTG
AGATCCTTTTTTTCTGCGCGTAATCTGCTGCTTGCAAACAAAAAAACCACCGCTACCAGCGGTGGTTTGT
TTGCCGGATCAAGAGCTACCAACTCTTTTTCCGAAGGTAACTGGCTTCAGCAGAGCGCAGATACCAAATA
CTGTTCTTCTAGTGTAGCCGTAGTTAGGCCACCACTTCAAGAACTCTGTAGCACCGCCTACATACCTCGC
TCTGCTAATCCTGTTACCAGTGGCTGCTGCCAGTGGCGATAAGTCGTGTCTTACCGGGTTGGACTCAAGA
CGATAGTTACCGGATAAGGCGCAGCGGTCGGGCTGAACGGGGGGTTCGTGCACACAGCCCAGCTTGGAGC
GAACGACCTACACCGAACTGAGATACCTACAGCGTGAGCTATGAGAAAGCGCCACGCTTCCCGAAGGG
Features (pLannotate 1.2.2; 6 found; start..end, strand, type, name):
    351..400     +  CDS            lacI (fragment): lac repressor; lacI; The lac repressor binds to the lac operator to inhibit transcription in E. coli. This inhibition can be relieved by adding lactose or isopropyl-β-D-thiogalactopyranoside (IPTG).
   2980..3084    +  promoter       AmpR promoter: bla
   3075..3155    -  CDS            int (fragment): INT2_ECOLX - Protein inferred from homology: Swiss-Prot protein existence level 3. Putative integrase believed to be involved in the insertion of antibiotic resistance genes into plasmids and transposons. From Escherichia coli.
   3243..3299    +  CDS            GmR (fragment): gentamycin acetyltransferase; aacC1; confers resistance to gentamycin
   3306..4094    +  CDS            aadA: S3AD_ECOLX - Experimental evidence at protein level: Swiss-Prot protein existence level 1. Mediates bacterial resistance to the antibiotics streptomycin and spectinomycin. From Escherichia coli.
   4268..168     +  rep_origin     ori (across the origin): high-copy-number ColE1/pMB1/pBR322/pUC origin of replication
