[The description below was written by a language model from this plasmid's Addgene catalogue record and pLannotate feature annotations shown in this document.]
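Description:
pX021 is a small bacterial cloning plasmid built as a MoClo (Golden Gate modular cloning) Level 0 part vector in a "Level0-SP-like" backbone, intended for synthetic biology assembly rather than direct expression. It is maintained in E. coli at high copy through a ColE1/pUC-type origin and is selected with spectinomycin via the aadA aminoglycoside adenylyltransferase gene, which also confers streptomycin resistance. The feature table places an AmpR (bla) promoter upstream of this marker, along with short integrase and gentamicin acetyltransferase fragments that look like remnants of the integron context from which the resistance cassette derives. A brief lacI fragment is also annotated and is not a functional repressor gene.

The payload is a roughly 2.4 kb synthetic fragment encoding the N-terminal half of hispidin synthase (nnHispS) from the bioluminescent fungus Neonothopanus nambi, codon-optimised for Nicotiana benthamiana. The automated annotation does not label this insert, although the sequenced plasmid length agrees with backbone plus insert. The part carries no promoter, so it is not expressed by itself. It was inserted through BbsI sites that were destroyed during cloning, as is usual when a Level 0 module is created. The record does not state which enzyme or overhangs release the part. Splitting the large coding sequence into halves implies that this module is joined with a matching C-terminal part, plus promoter and terminator modules, to form a full transcription unit at higher assembly levels. The associated work concerns plants with genetically encoded autoluminescence, in which hispidin synthase is one enzyme of the fungal bioluminescence pathway.
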