Addgene plasmid #167147: pX021
Purpose: MoClo-compatible Level 0-SP promoterless vector encoding N-terminal half of the Neonothopanus nambi hispidin synthase nnHispS codon-optimised for expression in Nicotiana benthamiana
Depositing lab: Karen Sarkisyan. Depositing organization: Planta LLC. Publication: Plants with genetically encoded autoluminescence. Mitiouchkina T, Mishin AS, Somermeyer LG, Markina NM, Chepurnyh TV, Guglya EB, Karataeva TA, Palkina KA, Shakhova ES, Fakhranurova LI, Chekova SV, Tsarkova AS, Golubev YV, Negrebetsky VV, Dolgushin SA, Shalaev PV, Shlykov D, Melnik OA, Shipunova VO, Deyev SM, Bubyrev AI, Pushin AS, Choob VV, Dolgov SV, Kondrashov FA, Yampolsky IV, Sarkisyan KS. Nat Biotechnol. 2020 Apr 27. pii: 10.1038/s41587-020-0500-9. doi: 10.1038/s41587-020-0500-9. PubMed 32341562.
Backbone
  Vector backbone: Level0-SP-like
  Backbone size w/o insert (bp): 2247
  Vector type: Synthetic Biology
Growth in bacteria
  Bacterial resistance: Spectinomycin, 50 μg/mL
  Growth temperature: 37°C
  Growth strain: DH5alpha
  Copy number: High Copy
Gene/Insert
  Gene/Insert name: N-part of fungal hispidin synthase, nnHispS
  Species: Neonothopanus nambi
  Insert size (bp): 2439
  Cloning method: Restriction Enzyme; 5′ cloning site BbsI (destroyed during cloning); 3′ cloning site BbsI (destroyed during cloning)
  Sequencing primers: 5′ gagcgaggaagcggaagagcgccc; 3′ accattattatcatgacattaacc
Resource information
  A portion of this plasmid was derived from a plasmid made by: Synthetic
Terms and licenses: Academic/Nonprofit Terms; Industry Terms: Not Available to Industry
How to cite: pX021 was a gift from Karen Sarkisyan (Addgene plasmid # 167147 ; http://n2t.net/addgene:167147 ; RRID:Addgene_167147)
